Addgene plasmid #91323: pHH0103_NOSTRIN-1/1-SV1/2
Purpose: Protein expression and purification of human SH3 domain construct NOSTRIN-1/1-SV1/2
Depositing lab: Sachdev Sidhu. Depositing organization: University of Toronto. Publication: Comprehensive Analysis of the Human SH3 Domain Family Reveals a Wide Variety of Non-canonical Specificities. Teyra J, Huang H, Jain S, Guan X, Dong A, Liu Y, Tempel W, Min J, Tong Y, Kim PM, Bader GD, Sidhu SS. Structure. 2017 Oct 3;25(10):1598-1610.e3. doi: 10.1016/j.str.2017.07.017. Epub 2017 Sep 7. PubMed 28890361.
Backbone
  Vector backbone: pHH0103
  Vector type: Bacterial Expression
Growth in bacteria
  Bacterial resistance: Ampicillin, 100 μg/mL
  Growth temperature: 37°C
  Growth strain: DH5alpha
  Copy number: Low Copy
Gene/Insert
  Gene/Insert name: NOSTRIN-1/1-SV1/2
  Species: H. sapiens (human)
  Insert size (bp): 249
  Entrez Gene: NOSTRIN (a.k.a. DaIP2, MGC20702)
  Cloning method: Restriction Enzyme; 5′ cloning site Sfi1 (unknown if destroyed); 3′ cloning site Not1 (unknown if destroyed)
Terms and licenses: Academic/Nonprofit Terms; Industry Terms: Not Available to Industry
How to cite: pHH0103_NOSTRIN-1/1-SV1/2 was a gift from Sachdev Sidhu (Addgene plasmid # 91323 ; http://n2t.net/addgene:91323 ; RRID:Addgene_91323)
