[The description below was written by a language model from this plasmid's Addgene catalogue record and pLannotate feature annotations shown in this document.]
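Description:
pHH0103_NOSTRIN-1/1-SV1/2 is a bacterial expression plasmid of about 7 kb, built on the pHH0103 backbone, for producing and purifying a human SH3 domain from NOSTRIN, a multivalent adapter protein linked to regulation of NOS3. It is one of a set of constructs made for a family-wide analysis of human SH3 domain binding specificities. The plasmid replicates in E. coli from a ColE1/pMB1-type origin with the pBR322 bom region and is selected with ampicillin through the bla gene and its own promoter. The catalogue lists it as low copy, although the rop coding sequence is annotated only as two fragments, interrupted by an f1 phage origin that could allow single-stranded DNA production with helper phage.

Expression is driven by the hybrid tac promoter followed by a lac operator. A plasmid-borne lacI gene under the up-mutated lacIq promoter supplies abundant repressor, keeping the cassette silent until it is induced with IPTG. The open reading frame begins with a 6xHis tag, continues with Schistosoma japonicum glutathione S-transferase, and ends with the NOSTRIN fragment (a 249 bp insert cloned between SfiI and NotI sites). The product is therefore a doubly tagged His-GST-SH3 fusion suited to nickel or glutathione affinity purification and to immobilisation for binding assays.

An fd terminator lies directly after the insert. Downstream are two fragments of M13 gene III, a partial tetracycline resistance gene and a tet promoter fragment. These look like remnants of a phagemid and pBR322 ancestry rather than functional parts of the expressed product, though the record does not explain their origin.
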