Features (pLannotate 1.2.2; 21 found; start..end, strand, type, name):
     55..132     +  promoter       lacIq promoter: lacI (mutant); In the lacIq allele, a single base change in the promoter boosts expression of the lacI gene about 10-fold.
    133..1215    +  CDS            lacI: lac repressor; lacI; The lac repressor binds to the lac operator to inhibit transcription in E. coli. This inhibition can be relieved by adding lactose or isopropyl-β-D-thiogalactopyranoside (IPTG).
   1228..1249    +  protein_bind   CAP binding site: CAP binding activates transcription in the presence of cAMP. E. coli catabolite activator protein
   1268..1285    +  promoter       tet promoter (fragment): E. coli promoter for tetracycline efflux protein gene
   1458..1486    +  promoter       tac promoter: strong E. coli promoter; hybrid between the trp and lac UV5 promoters
   1494..1510    +  protein_bind   lac operator: The lac repressor binds to the lac operator to inhibit transcription in E. coli. This inhibition can be relieved by adding lactose or isopropyl-β-D-thiogalactopyranoside (IPTG). lac repressor encoded by lacI
   1595..1612    +  CDS            6xHis: 6xHis affinity tag
   1628..2281    +  CDS            GST26_SCHJA: Experimental evidence at protein level: Swiss-Prot protein existence level 1. GST isoenzymes appear to play a central role in the parasite detoxification system. Other functions are also suspected including a role in increasing the solubility of haematin in the parasite gut. From Schistosoma japonicum (Blood fluke).
   2360..2599    +  CDS            NOSTRIN (fragment): NOSTN_HUMAN - Experimental evidence at protein level: Swiss-Prot protein existence level 1. Multivalent adapter protein which may decrease NOS3 activity by inducing its translocation away from the plasma membrane. From Homo sapiens (Human).
   2606..2653    +  terminator     fd terminator (sequence withheld): central terminator from bacteriophage fd (Otsuka and Kunisawa, 1982)
   2658..2870    +  CDS            M13 gene III (fragment) (sequence partly withheld): pIII; III; minor coat protein
   2885..3355    +  CDS            M13 gene III (fragment) (sequence partly withheld): pIII; III; minor coat protein
   3377..3447    +  CDS            TcR (fragment): tetracycline efflux protein; tet; confers resistance to tetracycline
   3689..4069    -  CDS            YPB1_ECOLX: Protein predicted: Swiss-Prot protein existence level 4. From Escherichia coli.
   4086..4237    +  CDS            rop (fragment): Rop protein, which maintains plasmids at low copy number; rop
   4273..4701    -  rep_origin     f1 ori (sequence partly withheld): f1 bacteriophage origin of replication; arrow indicates direction of (+) strand synthesis
   4710..4749    +  CDS            rop (fragment): Rop protein, which maintains plasmids at low copy number; rop
   4851..4991    +  misc_feature   bom: basis of mobility region from pBR322
   5177..5764    -  rep_origin     ori: high-copy-number ColE1/pMB1/pBR322/pUC origin of replication
   5935..6795    -  CDS            AmpR: β-lactamase; bla; confers resistance to ampicillin, carbenicillin, and related antibiotics
   6796..6900    -  promoter       AmpR promoter: bla
>Addgene plasmid #91323 | pHH0103_NOSTRIN-1/1-SV1/2 | addgene full sequence | sequence record 191793 | Addgene NGS Result
ATTAACCTATAAAAATAGGCGTATCACGAGGCCCTTTCGTCTTCAAGAATTCCCGACACCATCGAATGGT
GCAAAACCTTTCGCGGTATGGCATGATAGCGCCCGGAAGAGAGTCAATTCAGGGTGGTGAATGTGAAACC
AGTAACGTTATACGATGTCGCAGAGTATGCCGGTGTCTCTTATCAGACCGTTTCCCGCGTGGTGAACCAG
GCCAGCCACGTTTCTGCGAAAACGCGGGAAAAAGTGGAAGCGGCGATGGCGGAGCTGAATTACATTCCCA
ACCGCGTGGCACAACAACTGGCGGGCAAACAGTCGTTGCTGATTGGCGTTGCCACCTCCAGTCTGGCCCT
GCACGCGCCGTCGCAAATTGTCGCGGCGATTAAATCTCGCGCCGATCAACTGGGTGCCAGCGTGGTGGTG
TCGATGGTAGAACGAAGCGGCGTCGAAGCCTGTAAAGCGGCGGTGCACAATCTTCTCGCGCAACGCGTCA
GTGGGCTGATCATTAACTATCCGCTGGATGACCAGGATGCCATTGCTGTGGAAGCTGCCTGCACTAATGT
TCCGGCGTTATTTCTTGATGTCTCTGACCAGACACCCATCAACAGTATTATTTTCTCCCATGAAGACGGT
ACGCGACTGGGCGTGGAGCATCTGGTCGCATTGGGTCACCAGCAAATCGCGCTGTTAGCGGGCCCATTAA
GTTCTGTCTCGGCGCGTCTGCGTCTGGCTGGCTGGCATAAATATCTCACTCGCAATCAAATTCAGCCGAT
AGCGGAACGGGAAGGCGACTGGAGTGCCATGTCCGGTTTTCAACAAACCATGCAAATGCTGAATGAGGGC
ATCGTTCCCACTGCGATGCTGGTTGCCAACGATCAGATGGCGCTGGGCGCAATGCGCGCCATTACCGAGT
CCGGGCTGCGCGTTGGTGCGGATATCTCGGTAGTGGGATACGACGATACCGAAGACAGCTCATGTTATAT
CCCGCCGTTAACCACCATCAAACAGGATTTTCGCCTGCTGGGGCAAACCAGCGTGGACCGCTTGCTGCAA
CTCTCTCAGGGCCAGGCGGTGAAGGGCAATCAGCTGTTGCCCGTCTCACTGGTGAAAAGAAAAACCACCC
TGGCGCCCAATACGCAAACCGCCTCTCCCCGCGCGTTGGCCGATTCATTAATGCAGCTGGCACGACAGGT
TTCCCGACTGGAAAGCGGGCAGTGAGCGCAACGCAATTAATGTAAGTTAGCTCACTCATTAGGCACAATT
CTCATGTTTGACAGCTTATCATCGACTGCACGGTGCACCAATGCTTCTGGCGTCAGGCAGCCATCGGAAG
CTGTGGTATGGCTGTGCAGGTCGTAAATCACTGCATAATTCGTGTCGCTCAAGGCGCACTCCCGTTCTGG
ATAATGTTTTTTGCGCCGACATCATAACGGTTCTGGCAAATATTCTGAAATGAGCTGTTGACAATTAATC
ATCGGCTCGTATAATGTGTGGAATTGTGAGCGGATAACAATTTCACACAGGAAACAGCCAGTCCGTTTAG
GTGTTTTCACGAGCACTTCACCAACAAGGACCATAGATTATGAAAATCGAAGAACACCATCACCATCACC
ATTCCAGCGGTAAGCTTATGTCCCCTATACTAGGTTATTGGAAAATTAAGGGCCTTGTGCAACCCACTCG
ACTTCTTTTGGAATATCTTGAAGAAAAATATGAAGAGCATTTGTATGAGCGCGATGAAGGTGATAAATGG
CGAAACAAAAAGTTTGAATTGGGTTTGGAGTTTCCCAATCTTCCTTATTATATTGATGGTGATGTTAAAT
TAACACAGTCTATGGCCATCATACGTTATATAGCTGACAAGCACAACATGTTGGGTGGTTGTCCAAAAGA
GCGTGCAGAGATTTCAATGCTTGAAGGAGCGGTTTTGGATATTAGATACGGTGTTTCGAGAATTGCATAT
AGTAAAGACTTTGAAACTCTCAAAGTTGATTTTCTTAGCAAGCTACCTGAAATGCTGAAAATGTTCGAAG
ATCGTTTATGTCATAAAACATATTTAAATGGTGATCATGTAACCCATCCTGACTTCATGTTGTATGACGC
TCTTGATGTTGTTTTATACATGGACCCAATGTGCCTGGATGCGTTCCCAAAATTAGTTTGTTTTAAAAAA
CGTATTGAAGCTATCCCACAAATTGATAAGTACTTGAAATCCAGCAAGTATATAGCATGGCCTTTGCAGG
GCTGGCAAGCCACGTTTGGTGGTGGCGACCATCCTCCAAAATCGGATCTGGAAGTTCTGTTCCAGGGGCC
CCTGTCCAGCGGTCTGGTTCCGCGTGGTTCCGGTACCGCGGCCCAGCCGGCCGGTGGTCAATCCAATCCG
GGTTCCTCGACGCCGGCTCCGGGTGCAGCGCAACTGTCATCTCGCCTGTGTAAAGCCCTGTATTCATTTC
AGGCGCGTCAAGATGACGAACTGAACCTGGAAAAAGGCGATATCGTGATCATCCATGAGAAAAAAGAAGG
CGGTTGGTGGTTTGGTAGCCTGAATGGCAAAAAAGGTCACTTCCCGGCGGCCTATGTTGAAGAACTGCCG
GCGGCCGCATA
[142 nt withheld, positions 2602-2743]
C
[98 nt withheld, positions 2745-2842]
AGTTTGTACTGGTGACGAAACTCAGTGTCTAGCTAGAGTGGC
[149 nt withheld, positions 2885-3033]
T
[41 nt withheld, positions 3035-3075]
T
[62 nt withheld, positions 3077-3138]
A
[35 nt withheld, positions 3140-3174]
CCTCCCTCAATCGGTTGAATGTCGCCCTTTTGTCTTTGGCGCTGGTAAACCATATGAA
[86 nt withheld, positions 3233-3318]
T
[54 nt withheld, positions 3320-3373]
CTAGCGCCGCCCTATACCTTGTCTGCCTCCCCGCGTTGCGTCGCGGTGCATGGAGCCGGGCCACCTCGAC
CTGAATGGAAGCCGGCGGCACCTCGCTAACGGATTCACCACTCCAAGAATTGGAGCCAATCAATTCTTGC
GGAGAACTGTGAATGCGCAAACCAACCCTTGGCAGAACATATCCATCGCGTCCGCCATCTCCAGCAGCCG
CACGCGGCGCATCTCGGGCAGCGTTGGGTCCTGGCCACGGGTGCGCATGATCGTGCTCCTGTCGTTGAGG
ACCCGGCTAGGCTGGCGGGGTTGCCTTACTGGTTAGCAGAATGAATCACCGATACGCGAGCGAACGTGAA
GCGACTGCTGCTGCAAAACGTCTGCGACCTGAGCAACAACATGAATGGTCTTCGGTTTCCGTGTTTCGTA
AAGTCTGGAAACGCGGAAGTCAGCGCCCTGCACCATTATGTTCCGGATCTGCATCGCAGGATGCTGCTGG
CTACCCTGTGGAACACCTACATCTGTATTAACGAAGCGCTGGCATTGACCCTGAGTGATTTTTCTCTGGT
CCCGCCGCATCCATACCGCCAGTTGTTTACCCTCACAACGTTCCAGTAACCGGGCATGTTCATCATCAGT
AACCCGTATCGTGAGCATCCTCTCTCGTTTCATCGGTATCATTACCCCCATGAACAGAAATCCCCCTTAC
ACGGAGGCATCAGTGACCAAACAGGAAAAAACCGCCCTTAACATGGCCCGCTTTATCAGAAGCCAGACAT
TAACGCTTCTGGAGAAACTCAACGAGCTGGACGCGGATGAACAGGCAGACATCTGTGAATCGCTTCACGA
CCACGCTGATGAGCTTTACCGCAGGATCCGCGAAATTGTAAGCGTTAATATTTTGTTAAAATTCGCGTTA
AATTTTTGTTAAATCAGCTCATTTTTTAACCAATAGGCCGAAATCGGCAAAATCCCTTATAAATCAAAAG
AATAGACCGAGATAGGGT
[37 nt withheld, positions 4372-4408]
AAAGAACGTGGACTCCAACGTCAAAGG
[49 nt withheld, positions 4436-4484]
T
[91 nt withheld, positions 4486-4576]
G
[124 nt withheld, positions 4578-4701]
CGCGGATCCTGCCTCGCGCGTTTCGGTGATGACGGTGAAAACCTCTGACACATGCAGCTCCCGGAGACGG
TCACAGCTTGTCTGTAAGCGGATGCCGGGAGCAGACAAGCCCGTCAGGGCGCGTCAGCGGGTGTTGGCGG
GTGTCGGGGCGCAGCCATGACCCAGTCACGTAGCGATAGCGGAGTGTATACTGGCTTAACTATGCGGCAT
CAGAGCAGATTGTACTGAGAGTGCACCATATGCGGTGTGAAATACCGCACAGATGCGTAAGGAGAAAATA
CCGCATCAGGCGCTCTTCCGCTTCCTCGCTCACTGACTCGCTGCGCTCGGTCGTTCGGCTGCGGCGAGCG
GTATCAGCTCACTCAAAGGCGGTAATACGGTTATCCACAGAATCAGGGGATAACGCAGGAAAGAACATGT
GAGCAAAAGGCCAGCAAAAGGCCAGGAACCGTAAAAAGGCCGCGTTGCTGGCGTTTTTCCATAGGCTCCG
CCCCCCTGACGAGCATCACAAAAATCGACGCTCAAGTCAGAGGTGGCGAAACCCGACAGGACTATAAAGA
TACCAGGGTTTCCCCCTGGAAGCTCCCTCGTGCGCTCTCCTGTTCCGACCCTGCCGCTTACCGGATACCT
GTCCGCCTTTCTCCCTTCGGGAAGCGTGGCGCTTTCTCATAGCTCACGCTGTAGGTATCTCAGTTCGGTG
TAGGTCGTTCGCTCCAAGCTGGGCTGTGTGCACGAACCCCCCGTTCAGCCCGACCGCTGCGCCTTATCCG
GTAACTATCGTCTTGAGTCCAACCCGGTAAGACACGACTTATCGCCACTGGCAGCAGCCACTGGTAACAG
GATTAGCAGAGCGAGGTATGTAGGCGGTGCTACAGAGTTCTTGAAGTGGTGGCCTAACTACGGCTACACT
AGAAGGACAGTATTTGGTATCTGCGCTCTGCTGAAGCCAGTTACCTTCGGAAAAAGAGTTGGTAGCTCTT
GATCCGGCAAACAAACCACCGCTGGTAGCGGTGGTTTTTTTGTTTGCAAGCAGCAGATTACGCGCAGAAA
AAAAGGATCTCAAGAAGATCCTTTGATCTTTTCTACGGGGTCTGACGCTCAGTGGAACGAAAACTCACGT
TAAGGGATTTTGGTCATGAGATTATCAAAAAGGATCTTCACCTAGATCCTTTTAAATTAAAAATGAAGTT
TTAAATCAATCTAAAGTATATATGAGTAAACTTGGTCTGACAGTTACCAATGCTTAATCAGTGAGGCACC
TATCTCAGCGATCTGTCTATTTCGTTCATCCATAGTTGCCTGACTCCCCGTCGTGTAGATAACTACGATA
CGGGAGGGCTTACCATCTGGCCCCAGTGCTGCAATGATACCGCGAGACCCACGCTCACCGGCTCCAGATT
TATCAGCAATAAACCAGCCAGCCGGAAGGGCCGAGCGCAGAAGTGGTCCTGCAACTTTATCCGCCTCCAT
CCAGTCTATTAATTGTTGCCGGGAAGCTAGAGTAAGTAGTTCGCCAGTTAATAGTTTGCGCAACGTTGTT
GCCATTGCTGCAGGCATCGTGGTGTCACGCTCGTCGTTTGGTATGGCTTCATTCAGCTCCGGTTCCCAAC
GATCAAGGCGAGTTACATGATCCCCCATGTTGTGCAAAAAAGCGGTTAGCTCCTTCGGTCCTCCGATCGT
TGTCAGAAGTAAGTTGGCCGCAGTGTTATCACTCATGGTTATGGCAGCACTGCATAATTCTCTTACTGTC
ATGCCATCCGTAAGATGCTTTTCTGTGACTGGTGAGTACTCAACCAAGTCATTCTGAGAATAGTGTATGC
GGCGACCGAGTTGCTCTTGCCCGGCGTCAACACGGGATAATACCGCGCCACATAGCAGAACTTTAAAAGT
GCTCATCATTGGAAAACGTTCTTCGGGGCGAAAACTCTCAAGGATCTTACCGCTGTTGAGATCCAGTTCG
ATGTAACCCACTCGTGCACCCAACTGATCTTCAGCATCTTTTACTTTCACCAGCGTTTCTGGGTGAGCAA
AAACAGGAAGGCAAAATGCCGCAAAAAAGGGAATAAGGGCGACACGGAAATGTTGAATACTCATACTCTT
CCTTTTTCAATATTATTGAAGCATTTATCAGGGTTATTGTCTCATGAGCGGATACATATTTGAATGTATT
TAGAAAAATAAACAAATAGGGGTTCCGCGCACATTTCCCCGAAAAGTGCCACCTGACGTCTAAGAAACCA
TTATTATCATGAC
