>Addgene plasmid #91323 | pHH0103_NOSTRIN-1/1-SV1/2 | depositor partial sequence | sequence record 175811 | insert sequence
GGCCCAGCCGGCCGGTGGTCAATCCAATCCGGGTTCCTCGACGCCGGCTCCGGGTGCAGCGCAACTGTCA
TCTCGCCTGTGTAAAGCCCTGTATTCATTTCAGGCGCGTCAAGATGACGAACTGAACCTGGAAAAAGGCG
ATATCGTGATCATCCATGAGAAAAAAGAAGGCGGTTGGTGGTTTGGTAGCCTGAATGGCAAAAAAGGTCA
CTTCCCGGCGGCCTATGTTGAAGAACTGCCGGCGGCCGC
